Addgene plasmid #232975: pAG415Gal_Gcn4 R3W
Purpose: Galactose iduced expression of Gcn4 R++ W+ in yeast
Depositing lab: Aseem Ansari & Tanja Mittag. Depositing organization: St. Jude Children's Research Hospital. Publication: Reconciling competing models on the roles of condensates and soluble complexes in transcription factor function. Bremer A, Lang WH, Kempen RP, Sweta K, Taylor AB, Borgia MB, Ansari AZ, Mittag T. bioRxiv [Preprint]. 2024 Nov 22:2024.11.21.624739. doi: 10.1101/2024.11.21.624739. PubMed 39605529.
Backbone
  Vector backbone: pAG415Gal-ccdB
  Backbone manufacturer: Susan Lindquist (Addgene #14145)
  Vector type: Yeast Expression
  Selectable markers: LEU2
Growth in bacteria
  Bacterial resistance: Ampicillin, 100 μg/mL
  Growth temperature: 37°C
  Growth strain: DH5alpha
  Copy number: High Copy
Gene/Insert
  Gene/Insert name: Gcn4 R++ W+
  Species: S. cerevisiae (budding yeast)
  Mutation: D103R, N126W, D133R, K143R
  Promoter: Gal1
  Tag / fusion protein: TEV cleavage site (N terminal on insert); 3xHA (C terminal on insert)
  Cloning method: Gateway Cloning
Terms and licenses: Academic/Nonprofit Terms; Industry Terms: Not Available to Industry
Depositor comments: Please visit https://doi.org/10.1101/2024.11.21.624739 for bioRxiv preprint.
How to cite: pAG415Gal_Gcn4 R3W was a gift from Aseem Ansari & Tanja Mittag (Addgene plasmid # 232975 ; http://n2t.net/addgene:232975 ; RRID:Addgene_232975)
