[The description below was written by a language model from this plasmid's Addgene catalogue record and pLannotate feature annotations shown in this document.]
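Description:
pAG415Gal_Gcn4 R3W is a yeast expression plasmid built on the pAG415Gal-ccdB Gateway destination backbone, a pRS415-style shuttle vector. In Saccharomyces cerevisiae it is maintained through a CEN6/ARS element, which gives stable, low-copy centromeric propagation. Selection in yeast relies on the LEU2 auxotrophic marker, driven by its own promoter. In E. coli it replicates at high copy from a ColE1/pUC-type origin and is selected with ampicillin via the bla gene. An f1 origin and remnants of the pBluescript lacZα/MCS region, including flanking T3 and T7 promoters, are also present. These are carried over from the parental backbone.

The payload is a mutant form of the budding yeast transcription factor Gcn4, designated "R++ W+". It carries the substitutions D103R, N126W, D133R and K143R, which add three arginines and one tryptophan relative to wild type. The coding sequence was introduced by Gateway recombination and sits between attB1 and attB2 sites, replacing the ccdB counter-selection cassette of the parent vector. It is preceded by an N-terminal TEV protease cleavage site and followed by a C-terminal 3xHA epitope tag for immunodetection. The automated annotation labels part of the insert as a fragment of Neurospora cpc-1, which most likely reflects homology between that protein and Gcn4 rather than a separate element. Transcription is driven by the Gal4-regulated GAL1 promoter and terminated by the CYC1 terminator, so expression is induced by galactose. The associated study examines the roles of condensates and soluble complexes in transcription factor function, and the plasmid provides inducible expression of this Gcn4 variant in yeast for that work.
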