Features (pLannotate 1.2.2; 28 found; start..end, strand, type, name):
     70..573     -  misc_feature   CEN/ARS: S. cerevisiae CEN6 centromere fused to an autonomously replicating sequence
    610..714     +  promoter       AmpR promoter: bla
    715..1575    +  CDS            AmpR: β-lactamase; bla; confers resistance to ampicillin, carbenicillin, and related antibiotics
   1746..2334    +  rep_origin     ori: high-copy-number ColE1/pMB1/pBR322/pUC origin of replication
   2517..2609    +  CDS            lacI (fragment): lac repressor; lacI; The lac repressor binds to the lac operator to inhibit transcription in E. coli. This inhibition can be relieved by adding lactose or isopropyl-β-D-thiogalactopyranoside (IPTG).
   2622..2643    +  protein_bind   CAP binding site: CAP binding activates transcription in the presence of cAMP. E. coli catabolite activator protein
   2658..2688    +  promoter       lac promoter: promoter for the E. coli lac operon
   2696..2712    +  protein_bind   lac operator: The lac repressor binds to the lac operator to inhibit transcription in E. coli. This inhibition can be relieved by adding lactose or isopropyl-β-D-thiogalactopyranoside (IPTG). lac repressor encoded by lacI
   2757..2775    +  promoter       T3 promoter: promoter for bacteriophage T3 RNA polymerase
   2799..3240    +  promoter       GAL1 promoter: S. cerevisiae GAL1; inducible promoter, regulated by Gal4
   3255..3275    +  misc_feature   MCS (fragment): pBluescript multiple cloning site
   3279..3303    +  protein_bind   attB1: mutant version of attB; recombination site for the Gateway® BP reaction BP Clonase™
   3309..3325    +  CDS            TEV site (fragment): tobacco etch virus (TEV) protease recognition and cleavage site
   3498..3611    +  CDS            cpc-1 (fragment): CPC1_NEUCR - Experimental evidence at protein level: Swiss-Prot protein existence level 1. In N.crassa grown under amino acid starvation conditions, this protein is required for increasing the transcription of the genes coding for many amino acid biosynthetic pathways enzymes. This transcription factor binds and recognize the DNA sequence: 5'-TGACTC- 3'. From Neurospora crassa (strain ATCC 24698 / 74-OR23-1A / CBS 708.71 / DSM 1257 / FGSC 987).
   3690..3779    +  CDS            3xHA: three tandem HA epitope tags
   3790..3814    -  protein_bind   attB2: mutant version of attB; recombination site for the Gateway® BP reaction BP Clonase™
   3818..3843    +  misc_feature   MCS (fragment): pBluescript multiple cloning site
   3848..4095    +  terminator     CYC1 terminator: S. cerevisiae CYC1; transcription terminator for CYC1
   4114..4132    -  promoter       T7 promoter: promoter for bacteriophage T7 RNA polymerase
   4140..4295    +  CDS            lacZα (fragment): LacZα fragment of β-galactosidase; lacZ fragment
   4299..4727    +  rep_origin     f1 ori (sequence partly withheld): f1 bacteriophage origin of replication; arrow indicates direction of (+) strand synthesis
   4755..4807    -  misc_feature   bom (fragment): basis of mobility region from pBR322
   4838..4915    +  CDS            YO192_YEAST (fragment): Experimental evidence at protein level: Swiss-Prot protein existence level 1. From Saccharomyces cerevisiae (strain ATCC 204508 / S288c) (Baker's yeast).
   5055..5462    +  promoter       LEU2 promoter: S. cerevisiae LEU2
   5463..6557    +  CDS            LEU2: 3-isopropylmalate dehydrogenase, required for leucine biosynthesis; S. cerevisiae LEU2; yeast auxotrophic marker
   6919..7035    -  CDS            NFS1 (fragment): NFS1_YEAST - Also known as SPL1 From Saccharomyces cerevisiae (strain ATCC 204508 / S288c) (Baker's yeast).
   7034..7084    -  misc_feature   bom (fragment): basis of mobility region from pBR322
   7186..1       -  CDS            rop (fragment) (across the origin): Rop protein, which maintains plasmids at low copy number; rop
>Addgene plasmid #232975 | pAG415Gal_Gcn4 R3W | addgene full sequence | sequence record 465877 | Addgene NGS Result
GACGAAAGGGCCTCGTGATACGCCTATTTTTATAGGTTAATGTCATGATAATAATGGTTTCTTAGGACGG
ATCGCTTGCCTGTAACTTACACGCGCCTCGTATCTTTTAATGATGGAATAATTTGGGAATTTACTCTGTG
TTTATTTATTTTTATGTTTTGTATTTGGATTTTAGAAAGTAAATAAAGAAGGTAGAAGAGTTACGGAATG
AAGAAAAAAAAATAAACAAAGGTTTAAAAAATTTCAACAAAAAGCGTACTTTACATATATATTTATTAGA
CAAGAAAAGCAGATTAAATAGATATACATTCGATTAACGATAAGTAAAATGTAAAATCACAGGATTTTCG
TGTGTGGTCTTCTACACAGACAAGATGAAACAATTCGGCATTAATACCTGAGAGCAGGAAGAGCAAGATA
AAAGGTAGTATTTGTTGGCGATCCCCCTAGAGTCTTTTACATCTTCGGAAAACAAAAACTATTTTTTCTT
TAATTTCTTTTTTTACTTTCTATTTTTAATTTATATATTTATATTAAAAAATTTAAATTATAATTATTTT
TATAGCACGTGATGAAAAGGACCCAGGTGGCACTTTTCGGGGAAATGTGCGCGGAACCCCTATTTGTTTA
TTTTTCTAAATACATTCAAATATGTATCCGCTCATGAGACAATAACCCTGATAAATGCTTCAATAATATT
GAAAAAGGAAGAGTATGAGTATTCAACATTTCCGTGTCGCCCTTATTCCCTTTTTTGCGGCATTTTGCCT
TCCTGTTTTTGCTCACCCAGAAACGCTGGTGAAAGTAAAAGATGCTGAAGATCAGTTGGGTGCACGAGTG
GGTTACATCGAACTGGATCTCAACAGCGGTAAGATCCTTGAGAGTTTTCGCCCCGAAGAACGTTTTCCAA
TGATGAGCACTTTTAAAGTTCTGCTATGTGGCGCGGTATTATCCCGTATTGACGCCGGGCAAGAGCAACT
CGGTCGCCGCATACACTATTCTCAGAATGACTTGGTTGAGTACTCACCAGTCACAGAAAAGCATCTTACG
GATGGCATGACAGTAAGAGAATTATGCAGTGCTGCCATAACCATGAGTGATAACACTGCGGCCAACTTAC
TTCTGACAACGATCGGAGGACCGAAGGAGCTAACCGCTTTTTTGCACAACATGGGGGATCATGTAACTCG
CCTTGATCGTTGGGAACCGGAGCTGAATGAAGCCATACCAAACGACGAGCGTGACACCACGATGCCTGTA
GCAATGGCAACAACGTTGCGCAAACTATTAACTGGCGAACTACTTACTCTAGCTTCCCGGCAACAATTAA
TAGACTGGATGGAGGCGGATAAAGTTGCAGGACCACTTCTGCGCTCGGCCCTTCCGGCTGGCTGGTTTAT
TGCTGATAAATCTGGAGCCGGTGAGCGTGGGTCTCGCGGTATCATTGCAGCACTGGGGCCAGATGGTAAG
CCCTCCCGTATCGTAGTTATCTACACGACGGGGAGTCAGGCAACTATGGATGAACGAAATAGACAGATCG
CTGAGATAGGTGCCTCACTGATTAAGCATTGGTAACTGTCAGACCAAGTTTACTCATATATACTTTAGAT
TGATTTAAAACTTCATTTTTAATTTAAAAGGATCTAGGTGAAGATCCTTTTTGATAATCTCATGACCAAA
ATCCCTTAACGTGAGTTTTCGTTCCACTGAGCGTCAGACCCCGTAGAAAAGATCAAAGGATCTTCTTGAG
ATCCTTTTTTTCTGCGCGTAATCTGCTGCTTGCAAACAAAAAAACCACCGCTACCAGCGGTGGTTTGTTT
GCCGGATCAAGAGCTACCAACTCTTTTTCCGAAGGTAACTGGCTTCAGCAGAGCGCAGATACCAAATACT
GTTCTTCTAGTGTAGCCGTAGTTAGGCCACCACTTCAAGAACTCTGTAGCACCGCCTACATACCTCGCTC
TGCTAATCCTGTTACCAGTGGCTGCTGCCAGTGGCGATAAGTCGTGTCTTACCGGGTTGGACTCAAGACG
ATAGTTACCGGATAAGGCGCAGCGGTCGGGCTGAACGGGGGGTTCGTGCACACAGCCCAGCTTGGAGCGA
ACGACCTACACCGAACTGAGATACCTACAGCGTGAGCTATGAGAAAGCGCCACGCTTCCCGAAGGGAGAA
AGGCGGACAGGTATCCGGTAAGCGGCAGGGTCGGAACAGGAGAGCGCACGAGGGAGCTTCCAGGGGGAAA
CGCCTGGTATCTTTATAGTCCTGTCGGGTTTCGCCACCTCTGACTTGAGCGTCGATTTTTGTGATGCTCG
TCAGGGGGGCGGAGCCTATGGAAAAACGCCAGCAACGCGGCCTTTTTACGGTTCCTGGCCTTTTGCTGGC
CTTTTGCTCACATGTTCTTTCCTGCGTTATCCCCTGATTCTGTGGATAACCGTATTACCGCCTTTGAGTG
AGCTGATACCGCTCGCCGCAGCCGAACGACCGAGCGCAGCGAGTCAGTGAGCGAGGAAGCGGAAGAGCGC
CCAATACGCAAACCGCCTCTCCCCGCGCGTTGGCCGATTCATTAATGCAGCTGGCACGACAGGTTTCCCG
ACTGGAAAGCGGGCAGTGAGCGCAACGCAATTAATGTGAGTTAGCTCACTCATTAGGCACCCCAGGCTTT
ACACTTTATGCTTCCGGCTCGTATGTTGTGTGGAATTGTGAGCGGATAACAATTTCACACAGGAAACAGC
TATGACCATGATTACGCCAAGCGCGCAATTAACCCTCACTAAAGGGAACAAAAGCTGGAGCTCTAGTACG
GATTAGAAGCCGCCGAGCGGGTGACAGCCCTCCGAAGGAAGACTCTCCTCCGTGCGTCCTCGTCTTCACC
GGTCGCGTTCCTGAAACGCAGATGTGCCTCGCGCCGCACTGCTCCGAACAATAAAGATTCTACAATACTA
GCTTTTATGGTTATGAAGAGGAAAAATTGGCAGTAACCTGGCCCCACAAACCTTCAAATGAACGAATCAA
ATTAACAACCATAGGATGATAATGCGATTAGTTTTTTAGCCTTATTTCTGGGGTAATTAATCAGCGAAGC
GATGATTTTTGATCTATTAACAGATATATAAATGCAAAAACTGCATAACCACTTTAACTAATACTTTCAA
CATTTTCGGTTTGTATTACTTCTTATTCAAATGTAATAAAAGTATCAACAAAAAATTGTTAATATACCTC
TATACTTTAACGTCAAGGAGAAAAAACCCCGGATTCTAGAACTAGTGGATCCCCCATCACAAGTTTGTAC
AAAAAAGCAGGCTTCGAGAACCTGTATTTTCAGGGTCATATGAGCACCCGTAGCACCCCGATGTTTGAAT
ATGAAAATCTGGAAGATAACAGCAAAGAATGGACCAGCCTGTTTGATTGGGATATTCCGGTTACCACACG
TGATGTTAGCCTGGCAGATAAAGCAATTCGTAGCGGTAGCGGTTCAGGTAGTGGTAGTCCGGAATCCAGT
GATCCTGCTGCTCTAAAACGTGCTAGAAACACTGAAGCCGCCAGGCGTTCTCGTGCGAGAAAGTTGCAAA
GAATGAAACAACTTGAAGACAAGGTTGAAGAATTGCTTTCGAAAAATTATCACTTGGAAAATGAGGTTGC
CAGATTAAAGAAATTAGTTGGCGAACGCACCGGTGGTGGATCCGGTGGTTACCCATACGATGTTCCTGAC
TATGCGGGCTATCCCTATGACGTCCCGGACTATGCAGGATCCTATCCGTATGACGTTCCAGATTACGCTG
CTCAGTAAGACCCAGCTTTCTTGTACAAAGTGGTGATGGGCTGCAGGAATTCGATATCAAGCTCGAGTCA
TGTAATTAGTTATGTCACGCTTACATTCACGCCCTCCCCCCACATCCGCTCTAACCGAAAAGGAAGGAGT
TAGACAACCTGAAGTCTAGGTCCCTATTTATTTTTTTATAGTTATGTTAGTATTAAGAACGTTATTTATA
TTTCAAATTTTTCTTTTTTTTCTGTACAGACGCGTGTACGCATGTAACATTATACTGAAAACCTTGCTTG
AGAAGGTTTTGGGACGCTCGAAGGCTTTAATTTGCGGCCGGTACCCAATTCGCCCTATAGTGAGTCGTAT
TACGCGCGCTCACTGGCCGTCGTTTTACAACGTCGTGACTGGGAAAACCCTGGCGTTACCCAACTTAATC
GCCTTGCAGCACATCCCCCTTTCGCCAGCTGGCGTAATAGCGAAGAGGCCCGCACCGATCGCCCTTCCCA
ACAGTTGCGCAGCCTGAATGGCGAATGG
[124 nt withheld, positions 4299-4422]
C
[91 nt withheld, positions 4424-4514]
A
[49 nt withheld, positions 4516-4564]
CCTTTGACGTTGGAGTCCACGTTCTTT
[37 nt withheld, positions 4592-4628]
ACCCTATCTCGGTCTATTCTTTTGATTTATAAGGGATTTTGCCGATTTCGGCCTATTGGTTAAAAAATGA
GCTGATTTAACAAAAATTTAACGCGAATTTTAACAAAATATTAACGCTTACAATTTCCTGATGCGGTATT
TTCTCCTTACGCATCTGTGCGGTATTTCACACCGCATATCGACCGGTCGAGGAGAACTTCTAGTATATCT
ACATACCTAATATTATTGCCTTATTAAAAATGGAATCCCAACAATTACATCAAAATCCACATTCTCTTCA
AAATCAATTGTCCTGTACTTCCTTGTTCATGTGTGTTCAAAAACGTTATATTTATAGGATAATTATACTC
TATTTCTCAACAAGTAATTGGTTGTTTGGCCGAGCGGTCTAAGGCGCCTGATTCAAGAAATATCTTGACC
GCAGTTAACTGTGGGAATACTCAGGTATCGTAAGATGCAAGAGTTCGAATCTCTTAGCAACCATTATTTT
TTTCCTCAACATAACGAGAACACACAGGGGCGCTATCGCACAGAATCAAATTCGATGACTGGAAATTTTT
TGTTAATTTCAGAGGTCGCCTGACGCATATACCTTTTTCAACTGAAAAATTGGGAGAAAAAGGAAAGGTG
AGAGCGCCGGAACCGGCTTTTCATATAGAATAGAGAAGCGTTCATGACTAAATGCTTGCATCACAATACT
TGAAGTTGACAATATTATTTAAGGACCTATTGTTTTTTCCAATAGGTGGTTAGCAATCGTCTTACTTTCT
AACTTTTCTTACCTTTTACATTTCAGCAATATATATATATATATTTCAAGGATATACCATTCTAATGTCT
GCCCCTAAGAAGATCGTCGTTTTGCCAGGTGACCACGTTGGTCAAGAAATCACAGCCGAAGCCATTAAGG
TTCTTAAAGCTATTTCTGATGTTCGTTCCAATGTCAAGTTCGATTTCGAAAATCATTTAATTGGTGGTGC
TGCTATCGATGCTACAGGTGTTCCACTTCCAGATGAGGCGCTGGAAGCCTCCAAGAAGGCTGATGCCGTT
TTGTTAGGTGCTGTGGGTGGTCCTAAATGGGGTACCGGTAGTGTTAGACCTGAACAAGGTTTACTAAAAA
TCCGTAAAGAACTTCAATTGTACGCCAACTTAAGACCATGTAACTTTGCATCCGACTCTCTTTTAGACTT
ATCTCCAATCAAGCCACAATTTGCTAAAGGTACTGACTTCGTTGTTGTCAGAGAATTAGTGGGAGGTATT
TACTTTGGTAAGAGAAAGGAAGACGATGGTGATGGTGTCGCTTGGGATAGTGAACAATACACCGTTCCAG
AAGTGCAAAGAATCACAAGAATGGCCGCTTTCATGGCCCTACAACATGAGCCACCATTGCCTATTTGGTC
CTTGGATAAAGCTAATGTTTTGGCCTCTTCAAGATTATGGAGAAAAACTGTGGAGGAAACCATCAAGAAC
GAATTCCCTACATTGAAGGTTCAACATCAATTGATTGATTCTGCCGCCATGATCCTAGTTAAGAACCCAA
CCCACCTAAATGGTATTATAATCACCAGCAACATGTTTGGTGATATCATCTCCGATGAAGCCTCCGTTAT
CCCAGGTTCCTTGGGTTTGTTGCCATCTGCGTCCTTGGCCTCTTTGCCAGACAAGAACACCGCATTTGGT
TTGTACGAACCATGCCACGGTTCTGCTCCAGATTTGCCAAAGAATAAGGTCAACCCTATCGCCACTATCT
TGTCTGCTGCAATGATGTTGAAATTGTCATTGAACTTGCCTGAAGAAGGTAAGGCCATTGAAGATGCAGT
TAAAAAGGTTTTGGATGCAGGTATCAGAACTGGTGATTTAGGTGGTTCCAACAGTACCACCGAAGTCGGT
GATGCTGTCGCCGAAGAAGTTAAGAAAATCCTTGCTTAAAAAGATTCTCTTTTTTTATGATATTTGTACA
TAAACTTTATAAATGAAATTCATAATAGAAACGACACGAAATTACAAAATGGAATATGTTCATAGGGTAG
ACGAAACTATATACGCAATCTACATACATTTATCAAGAAGGAGAAAAAGGAGGATGTAAAGGAATACAGG
TAAGCAAATTGATACTAATGGCTCAACGTGATAAGGAAAAAGAATTGCACTTTAACATTAATATTGACAA
GGAGGAGGGCACCACACAAAAAGTTAGGTGTAACAGAAAATCATGAAACTATGATTCCTAATTTATATAT
TGGAGGATTTTCTCTAAAAAAAAAAAAATACAACAAATAAAAAACACTCAATGACCTGACCATTTGATGG
AGTTTAAGTCAATACCTTCTTGAACCATTTCCCATAATGGTGAAAGTTCCCTCAAGAATTTTACTCTGTC
AGAAACGGCCTTAACGACGTAGTCGATATGGTGCACTCTCAGTACAATCTGCTCTGATGCCGCATAGTTA
AGCCAGCCCCGACACCCGCCAACACCCGCTGACGCGCCCTGACGGGCTTGTCTGCTCCCGGCATCCGCTT
ACAGACAAGCTGTGACCGTCTCCGGGAGCTGCATGTGTCAGAGGTTTTCACCGTCATCACCGAAACGCGC
GA
